>Addgene plasmid #143259 | TFORF1314 | addgene full sequence | sequence record 396137 | Addgene NGS Result
TTAATGTAGTCTTATGCAATACTCTTGTAGTCTTGCAACATGGTAACGATGAGTTAGCAACATGCCTTAC
AAGGAGAGAAAAAGCACCGTGCATGCCGATTGGTGGAAGTAAGGTGGTACGATCGTGCCTTATTAGGAAG
GCAACAGACGGGTCTGACATGGATTGGACGAACCACTGAATTGCCGCATTGCAGAGATATTGTATTTAAG
TGCCTAGCTCGATACATAAACGGGTCTCTCTGGTTAGACCAGATCTGAGCCTGGGAGCTCTCTGGCTAAC
TAGGGAACCCACTGCTTAAGCCTCAATAAAGCTTGCCTTGAGTGCTTCAAGTAGTGTGTGCCCGTCTGTT
GTGTGACTCTGGTAACTAGAGATCCCTCAGACCCTTTTAGTCAGTGTGGAAAATCTCTAGCAGTGGCGCC
CGAACAGGGACTTGAAAGCGAAAGGGAAACCAGAGGAGCTCTCTCGACGCAGGACTCGGCTTGCTGAAGC
GCGCACGGCAAGAGGCGAGGGGCGGCGACTGGTGAGTACGCCAAAAATTTTGACTAGCGGAGGCTAGAAG
GAGAGAGATGGGTGCGAGAGCGTCAGTATTAAGCGGGGGAGAATTAGATCGCGATGGGAAAAAATTCGGT
TAAGGCCAGGGGGAAAGAAAAAATATAAATTAAAACATATAGTATGGGCAAGCAGGGAGCTAGAACGATT
CGCAGTTAATCCTGGCCTGTTAGAAACATCAGAAGGCTGTAGACAAATACTGGGACAGCTACAACCATCC
CTTCAGACAGGATCAGAAGAACTTAGATCATTATATAATACAGTAGCAACCCTCTATTGTGTGCATCAAA
GGATAGAGATAAAAGACACCAAGGAAGCTTTAGACAAGATAGAGGAAGAGCAAAACAAAAGTAAGACCAC
CGCACAGCAAGCGGCCGCTGATCTTCAGACCTGGAGGAGGAGATATGAGGGACAATTGGAGAAGTGAATT
ATATAAATATAAAGTAGTAAAAATTGAACCATTAGGAGTAGCACCCACCAAGGCAAAGAGAAGAGTGGTG
CAGAGAGAAAAAAGAGCAGTGGGAATAGGAGCTTTGTTCCTTGGGTTCTTGGGAGCAGCAGGAAGCACTA
TGGGCGCAGCGTCAATGACGCTGACGGTACAGGCCAGACAATTATTGTCTGGTATAGTGCAGCAGCAGAA
CAATTTGCTGAGGGCTATTGAGGCGCAACAGCATCTGTTGCAACTCACAGTCTGGGGCATCAAGCAGCTC
CAGGCAAGAATCCTGGCTGTGGAAAGATACCTAAAGGATCAACAGCTCCTGGGGATTTGGGGTTGCTCTG
GAAAACTCATTTGCACCACTGCTGTGCCTTGGAATGCTAGTTGGAGTAATAAATCTCTGGAACAGATTTG
GAATCACACGACCTGGATGGAGTGGGACAGAGAAATTAACAATTACACAAGCTTAATACACTCCTTAATT
GAAGAATCGCAAAACCAGCAAGAAAAGAATGAACAAGAATTATTGGAATTAGATAAATGGGCAAGTTTGT
GGAATTGGTTTAACATAACAAATTGGCTGTGGTATATAAAATTATTCATAATGATAGTAGGAGGCTTGGT
AGGTTTAAGAATAGTTTTTGCTGTACTTTCTATAGTGAATAGAGTTAGGCAGGGATATTCACCATTATCG
TTTCAGACCCACCTCCCAACCCCGAGGGGACCCATGCATTGCATCTCAATTAGTCAGCAACCAGGTGTGG
AAAGTCCCCAGGCTCCCCAGCAGGCAGAAGTATGCAAAGCATGCGTCTCAATTAGTCAGCAACCATAGTC
CCGCCCCTAACTCCGCCCATCCCGCCCCTAACTCCGCCCAGTTCCGCCCATTCTCCGCCCCATGGCTGAC
TAATTTTTTTTATTTATGCAGAGGCCGAGGCCGCCTCGGCCTCTGAGCTATTCCAGAAGTAGTGAGGAGG
CTTTTTTGGAGGCCTAGGCTTTTGCAAAAAGCTTTCTAGAGGTACCACCGGAGCTTACCATGACCGAGTA
CAAGCCCACGGTGCGCCTCGCCACCCGCGACGACGTCCCCAGGGCCGTACGCACCCTCGCCGCCGCGTTC
GCCGACTACCCCGCCACGCGCCACACCGTCGATCCGGACCGCCACATCGAGCGGGTCACCGAGCTGCAAG
AACTCTTCCTCACGCGCGTCGGGCTCGACATCGGCAAGGTGTGGGTCGCGGACGACGGCGCCGCCGTGGC
GGTCTGGACCACGCCGGAGAGCGTCGAAGCGGGGGCGGTGTTCGCCGAGATCGGCCCGCGCATGGCCGAG
TTGAGCGGTTCCCGGCTGGCCGCGCAGCAACAGATGGAAGGCCTCCTGGCGCCGCACCGGCCCAAGGAGC
CCGCGTGGTTCCTGGCCACCGTCGGCGTCTCGCCCGACCACCAGGGCAAGGGTCTGGGCAGCGCCGTCGT
GCTCCCCGGAGTGGAGGCGGCCGAGCGCGCCGGGGTGCCCGCCTTCCTGGAGACCTCCGCGCCCCGCAAC
CTCCCCTTCTACGAGCGGCTCGGCTTCACCGTCACCGCCGACGTCGAGGTGCCCGAAGGACCGCGCACCT
GGTGCATGACCCGCAAGCCCGGTGCCAGTTAACGAATTCTAGATCTTGAGACAAATGGCAGTATTCATCC
ACAATTTTAAAAGAAAAGGGGGGATTGGGGGGTACAGTGCAGGGGAAAGAATAGTAGACATAATAGCAAC
AGACATACAAACTAAAGAATTACAAAAACAAATTACAAAAATTCAAAATTTTCGGGTTTATTACAGGGAC
AGCAGAGATCCACTTTGGCGCCGGCTCGAGGCCTGCAGGTGCAAAGATGGATAAAGTTTTAAACAGAGAG
GAATCTTTGCAGCTAATGGACCTTCTAGGTCTTGAAAGGAGTGGGAATTGGCTCCGGTGCCCGTCAGTGG
GCAGAGCGCACATCGCCCACAGTCCCCGAGAAGTTGGGGGGAGGGGTCGGCAATTGAACCGGTGCCTAGA
GAAGGTGGCGCGGGGTAAACTGGGAAAGTGATGTCGTGTACTGGCTCCGCCTTTTTCCCGAGGGTGGGGG
AGAACCGTATATAAGTGCAGTAGTCGCCGTGAACGTTCTTTTTCGCAACGGGTTTGCCGCCAGAACACAG
GTAAGTGCCGTGTGTGGTTCCCGCGGGCCTGGCCTCTTTACGGGTTATGGCCCTTGCGTGCCTTGAATTA
CTTCCACCTGGCTGCAGTACGTGATTCTTGATCCCGAGCTTCGGGTTGGAAGTGGGTGGGAGAGTTCGAG
GCCTTGCGCTTAAGGAGCCCCTTCGCCTCGTGCTTGAGTTGAGGCCTGGCCTGGGCGCTGGGGCCGCCGC
GTGCGAATCTGGTGGCACCTTCGCGCCTGTCTCGCTGCTTTCGATAAGTCTCTAGCCATTTAAAATTTTT
GATGACCTGCTGCGACGCTTTTTTTCTGGCAAGATAGTCTTGTAAATGCGGGCCAAGATCTGCACACTGG
TATTTCGGTTTTTGGGGCCGCGGGCGGCGACGGGGCCCGTGCGTCCCAGCGCACATGTTCGGCGAGGCGG
GGCCTGCGAGCGCGGCCACCGAGAATCGGACGGGGGTAGTCTCAAGCTGGCCGGCCTGCTCTGGTGCCTG
GCCTCGCGCCGCCGTGTATCGCCCCGCCCTGGGCGGCAAGGCTGGCCCGGTCGGCACCAGTTGCGTGAGC
GGAAAGATGGCCGCTTCCCGGCCCTGCTGCAGGGAGCTCAAAATGGAGGACGCGGCGCTCGGGAGAGCGG
GCGGGTGAGTCACCCACACAAAGGAAAAGGGCCTTTCCGTCCTCAGCCGTCGCTTCATGTGACTCCACGG
AGTACCGGGCGCCGTCCAGGCACCTCGATTAGTTCTCGAGCTTTTGGAGTACGTCGTCTTTAGGTTGGGG
GGAGGGGTTTTATGCGATGGAGTTTCCCCACACTGAGTGGGTGGAGACTGAAGTTAGGCCAGCTTGGCAC
TTGATGTAATTCTCCTTGGAATTTGCCCTTTTTGAGTTTGGATCTTGGTTCATTCTCAAGCCTCAGACAG
TGGTTCAAAGTTTTTTTCTTCCATTTCAGGTGTCGTGAGGCTAGCACCGCCACCATGGCCGCCGCTATCA
CCGACATGGCCGACCTGGAGGAGCTCTCCCGCCTGAGCCCTCTGCCCCCCGGCAGCCCGGGTTCGGCGGC
GCGGGGCCGGGCTGAGCCCCCCGAGGAGGAGGAGGAAGAGGAGGAGGAGGAAGAGGAGGCGGAGGCCGAG
GCGGTGGCGGCGCTGCTGCTGAACGGCGGCAGCGGTGGGGGCGGCGGAGGCGGCGGCGGAGGAGTGGGGG
GCGGCGAGGCAGAGACGATGTCGGAGCCGAGCCCCGAGAGCGCCAGCCAGGCCGGGGAGGACGAAGACGA
GGAGGAGGACGACGAGGAGGAGGAAGATGAGAGCAGCAGCAGCGGCGGGGGTGAGGAGGAGAGTAGCGCC
GAGAGCCTGGTGGGCAGCAGCGGCGGGAGCAGCAGCGACGAGACCCGCTCGTTGAGCCCCGGCGCCGCCA
GCAGCAGCAGCGGGGATGGGGACGGCAAGGAGGGCCTGGAGGAGCCCAAGGGACCGCGGGGCAGCCAGGG
CGGCGGCGGGGGCGGCAGCAGTAGCAGCAGCGTAGTCTCCAGCGGCGGCGACGAGGGCTACGGGACTGGG
GGAGGCGGAAGCAGCGCGACCTCCGGGGGCCGGCGGGGCAGCTTGGAGATGTCGTCGGATGGGGAACCCC
TGAGCCGCATGGACTCGGAGGACAGCATAAGCAGTACTATAATGGATGTAGACAGCACAATTTCCAGTGG
GCGTTCAACTCCAGCAATGATGAATGGACAAGGAAGCACTACTTCTTCAAGCAAAAATATTGCCTATAAT
TGTTGTTGGGACCAGTGCCAGGCTTGCTTCAACTCTAGCCCAGATCTGGCAGATCACATCCGTTCCATAC
ATGTAGATGGTCAGCGAGGAGGGGTATTTGTTTGCTTATGGAAAGGTTGTAAAGTATATAACACTCCATC
TACCAGTCAAAGTTGGTTACAAAGGCATATGCTGACACACAGTGGAGACAAACCTTTCAAGTGTGTTGTT
GGTGGCTGCAATGCCAGCTTTGCTTCTCAGGGAGGGCTAGCTCGTCATGTACCCACACACTTCAGTCAGC
AGAACTCCTCAAAAGTTTCTAGCCAGCCAAAGGCCAAAGAAGAATCTCCTTCTAAAGCTGGAATGAACAA
AAGGAGGAAATTAAAGAACAAAAGACGACGCTCATTACCACGGCCACATGATTTCTTCGATGCACAAACA
CTGGATGCGATAAGACATCGAGCCATATGCTTTAACCTCTCAGCTCATATAGAAAGTTTAGGGAAGGGAC
ACAGTGTTGTTTTTCATAGTACTGTAATAGCTAAGAGAAAAGAAGATTCTGGGAAGATCAAACTTTTGCT
TCATTGGATGCCTGAAGACATTCTGCCTGATGTGTGGGTGAATGAAAGTGAACGACATCAGTTAAAAACT
AAAGTAGTTCATTTATCAAAGCTACCCAAAGATACTGCCTTGCTTTTGGACCCAAACATATACAGAACAA
TGCCGCAGAAGAGGTTGAAGAGAACTCTGATAAGAAAAGTGTTCAATTTGTATTTAAGCAAACAGTAGTA
ATGAACTAGTCCGTAACTTGAAAGTATTTCGATTTCTTGGCTTTATATATCTTGTGGAAAGGACGACGTT
TCCGATCCGAATGGCGGCTAACGCGTTAAGTCGACAATCAACCTCTGGATTACAAAATTTGTGAAAGATT
GACTGGTATTCTTAACTATGTTGCTCCTTTTACGCTATGTGGATACGCTGCTTTAATGCCTTTGTATCAT
GCTATTGCTTCCCGTATGGCTTTCATTTTCTCCTCCTTGTATAAATCCTGGTTGCTGTCTCTTTATGAGG
AGTTGTGGCCCGTTGTCAGGCAACGTGGCGTGGTGTGCACTGTGTTTGCTGACGCAACCCCCACTGGTTG
GGGCATTGCCACCACCTGTCAGCTCCTTTCCGGGACTTTCGCTTTCCCCCTCCCTATTGCCACGGCGGAA
CTCATCGCCGCCTGCCTTGCCCGCTGCTGGACAGGGGCTCGGCTGTTGGGCACTGACAATTCCGTGGTGT
TGTCGGGGAAATCATCGTCCTTTCCTTGGCTGCTCGCCTGTGTTGCCACCTGGATTCTGCGCGGGACGTC
CTTCTGCTACGTCCCTTCGGCCCTCAATCCAGCGGACCTTCCTTCCCGCGGCCTGCTGCCGGCTCTGCGG
CCTCTTCCGCGTCTTCGCCTTCGCCCTCAGACGAGTCGGATCTCCCTTTGGGCCGCCTCCCCGCGTCGAC
TTTAAGACCAATGACTTACAAGGCAGCTGTAGATCTTAGCCACTTTTTAAAAGAAAAGGGGGGACTGGAA
GGGCTAATTCACTCCCAACGAAGACAAGATCTGCTTTTTGCTTGTACTGGGTCTCTCTGGTTAGACCAGA
TCTGAGCCTGGGAGCTCTCTGGCTAACTAGGGAACCCACTGCTTAAGCCTCAATAAAGCTTGCCTTGAGT
GCTTCAAGTAGTGTGTGCCCGTCTGTTGTGTGACTCTGGTAACTAGAGATCCCTCAGACCCTTTTAGTCA
GTGTGGAAAATCTCTAGCAGTACGTATAGTAGTTCATGTCATCTTATTATTCAGTATTTATAACTTGCAA
AGAAATGAATATCAGAGAGTGAGAGGAACTTGTTTATTGCAGCTTATAATGGTTACAAATAAAGCAATAG
CATCACAAATTTCACAAATAAAGCATTTTTTTCACTGCATTCTAGTTGTGGTTTGTCCAAACTCATCAAT
GTATCTTATCATGTCTGGCTCTAGCTATCCCGCCCCTAACTCCGCCCATCCCGCCCCTAACTCCGCCCAG
TTCCGCCCATTCTCCGCCCCATGGCTGACTAATTTTTTTTATTTATGCAGAGGCCGAGGCCGCCTCGGCC
TCTGAGCTATTCCAGAAGTAGTGAGGAGGCTTTTTTGGAGGCCTAGGGACGTACCCAATTCGCCCTATAG
TGAGTCGTATTACGCGCGCTCACTGGCCGTCGTTTTACAACGTCGTGACTGGGAAAACCCTGGCGTTACC
CAACTTAATCGCCTTGCAGCACATCCCCCTTTCGCCAGCTGGCGTAATAGCGAAGAGGCCCGCACCGATC
GCCCTTCCCAACAGTTGCGCAGCCTGAATGGCGAATGGG
[124 nt withheld, positions 7250-7373]
C
[91 nt withheld, positions 7375-7465]
A
[49 nt withheld, positions 7467-7515]
CCTTTGACGTTGGAGTCCACGTTCTTT
[37 nt withheld, positions 7543-7579]
ACCCTATCTCGGTCTATTCTTTTGATTTATAAGGGATTTTGCCGATTTCGGCCTATTGGTTAAAAAATGA
GCTGATTTAACAAAAATTTAACGCGAATTTTAACAAAATATTAACGCTTACAATTTAGGTGGCACTTTTC
GGGGAAATGTGCGCGGAACCCCTATTTGTTTATTTTTCTAAATACATTCAAATATGTATCCGCTCATGAG
ACAATAACCCTGATAAATGCTTCAATAATATTGAAAAAGGAAGAGTATGAGTATTCAACATTTCCGTGTC
GCCCTTATTCCCTTTTTTGCGGCATTTTGCCTTCCTGTTTTTGCTCACCCAGAAACGCTGGTGAAAGTAA
AAGATGCTGAAGATCAGTTGGGTGCACGAGTGGGTTACATCGAACTGGATCTCAACAGCGGTAAGATCCT
TGAGAGTTTTCGCCCCGAAGAACGTTTTCCAATGATGAGCACTTTTAAAGTTCTGCTATGTGGCGCGGTA
TTATCCCGTATTGACGCCGGGCAAGAGCAACTCGGTCGCCGCATACACTATTCTCAGAATGACTTGGTTG
AGTACTCACCAGTCACAGAAAAGCATCTTACGGATGGCATGACAGTAAGAGAATTATGCAGTGCTGCCAT
AACCATGAGTGATAACACTGCGGCCAACTTACTTCTGACAACGATCGGAGGACCGAAGGAGCTAACCGCT
TTTTTGCACAACATGGGGGATCATGTAACTCGCCTTGATCGTTGGGAACCGGAGCTGAATGAAGCCATAC
CAAACGACGAGCGTGACACCACGATGCCTGTAGCAATGGCAACAACGTTGCGCAAACTATTAACTGGCGA
ACTACTTACTCTAGCTTCCCGGCAACAATTAATAGACTGGATGGAGGCGGATAAAGTTGCAGGACCACTT
CTGCGCTCGGCCCTTCCGGCTGGCTGGTTTATTGCTGATAAATCTGGAGCCGGTGAGCGTGGGTCTCGCG
GTATCATTGCAGCACTGGGGCCAGATGGTAAGCCCTCCCGTATCGTAGTTATCTACACGACGGGGAGTCA
GGCAACTATGGATGAACGAAATAGACAGATCGCTGAGATAGGTGCCTCACTGATTAAGCATTGGTAACTG
TCAGACCAAGTTTACTCATATATACTTTAGATTGATTTAAAACTTCATTTTTAATTTAAAAGGATCTAGG
TGAAGATCCTTTTTGATAATCTCATGACCAAAATCCCTTAACGTGAGTTTTCGTTCCACTGAGCGTCAGA
CCCCGTAGAAAAGATCAAAGGATCTTCTTGAGATCCTTTTTTTCTGCGCGTAATCTGCTGCTTGCAAACA
AAAAAACCACCGCTACCAGCGGTGGTTTGTTTGCCGGATCAAGAGCTACCAACTCTTTTTCCGAAGGTAA
CTGGCTTCAGCAGAGCGCAGATACCAAATACTGTTCTTCTAGTGTAGCCGTAGTTAGGCCACCACTTCAA
GAACTCTGTAGCACCGCCTACATACCTCGCTCTGCTAATCCTGTTACCAGTGGCTGCTGCCAGTGGCGAT
AAGTCGTGTCTTACCGGGTTGGACTCAAGACGATAGTTACCGGATAAGGCGCAGCGGTCGGGCTGAACGG
GGGGTTCGTGCACACAGCCCAGCTTGGAGCGAACGACCTACACCGAACTGAGATACCTACAGCGTGAGCT
ATGAGAAAGCGCCACGCTTCCCGAAGGGAGAAAGGCGGACAGGTATCCGGTAAGCGGCAGGGTCGGAACA
GGAGAGCGCACGAGGGAGCTTCCAGGGGGAAACGCCTGGTATCTTTATAGTCCTGTCGGGTTTCGCCACC
TCTGACTTGAGCGTCGATTTTTGTGATGCTCGTCAGGGGGGCGGAGCCTATGGAAAAACGCCAGCAACGC
GGCCTTTTTACGGTTCCTGGCCTTTTGCTGGCCTTTTGCTCACATGTTCTTTCCTGCGTTATCCCCTGAT
TCTGTGGATAACCGTATTACCGCCTTTGAGTGAGCTGATACCGCTCGCCGCAGCCGAACGACCGAGCGCA
GCGAGTCAGTGAGCGAGGAAGCGGAAGAGCGCCCAATACGCAAACCGCCTCTCCCCGCGCGTTGGCCGAT
TCATTAATGCAGCTGGCACGACAGGTTTCCCGACTGGAAAGCGGGCAGTGAGCGCAACGCAATTAATGTG
AGTTAGCTCACTCATTAGGCACCCCAGGCTTTACACTTTATGCTTCCGGCTCGTATGTTGTGTGGAATTG
TGAGCGGATAACAATTTCACACAGGAAACAGCTATGACCATGATTACGCCAAGCGCGCAATTAACCCTCA
CTAAAGGGAACAAAAGCTGGAGCTGCAAGC
Features (pLannotate 1.2.2; 31 found; start..end, strand, type, name):
      5..231     +  promoter       RSV promoter: Rous sarcoma virus enhancer/promoter
    232..412     +  LTR            5' LTR (truncated): truncated 5' long terminal repeat (LTR) from HIV-1
    459..584     +  misc_feature   HIV-1 Ψ: packaging signal of human immunodeficiency virus type 1
    568..931     +  CDS            HIV-1 gag (fragment): gag protein from human immunodeficiency virus 1; gag
   1077..1310    +  misc_feature   RRE: The Rev response element (RRE) of HIV-1 allows for Rev-dependent mRNA export from the nucleus to the cytoplasm.
   1687..1713    +  CDS            Rev (fragment): human immunodeficiency virus 1 (HIV-1) Rev protein; rev; enhances nuclear export of unspliced and incompletely spliced viral mRNAs
   1720..1743    +  promoter       SV40 promoter (fragment): SV40 early promoter
   1744..1815    +  promoter       SV40 promoter (fragment): SV40 enhancer and early promoter
   1839..1974    +  rep_origin     SV40 ori: SV40 origin of replication
   2020..2616    +  CDS            PuroR (fragment): puromycin N-acetyltransferase; pac from Streptomyces; confers resistance to puromycin
   2665..2782    +  misc_feature   cPPT/CTS: central polypurine tract and central termination sequence of HIV-1
   2847..2913    +  CDS            small t antigen (fragment): SV40 (simian virus 40) small t antigen
   2920..4098    +  promoter       EF-1α promoter: strong constitutive promoter for human elongation factor EF-1α
   4115..5665    +  CDS            AEBP2: AEBP2_HUMAN - Experimental evidence at protein level: Swiss-Prot protein existence level 1. Acts as an accessory subunit for the core Polycomb repressive complex 2 (PRC2), which mediates histone H3K27 (H3K27me3) trimethylation on chromatin leading to transcriptional repression of the affected target gene (PubMed:15225548, PubMed:31959557, PubMed:29499137). Plays a role in nucleosome localization of the PRC2 complex (PubMed:29499137). From Homo sapiens (Human).
   5681..5734    +  promoter       U6 promoter (fragment): RNA polymerase III promoter for human U6 snRNA
   5776..6364    +  misc_feature   WPRE: woodchuck hepatitis virus posttranscriptional regulatory element
   6415..6434    +  misc_feature   cPPT/CTS (fragment): central polypurine tract and central termination sequence of HIV-1
   6436..6669    +  LTR            3' LTR (ΔU3): self-inactivating 3' long terminal repeat (LTR) from HIV-1
   6747..6868    +  polyA_signal   SV40 poly(A) signal: SV40 polyadenylation signal
   6908..7043    +  rep_origin     SV40 ori: SV40 origin of replication
   7064..7082    -  promoter       T7 promoter: promoter for bacteriophage T7 RNA polymerase
   7090..7245    +  CDS            lacZα (fragment): LacZα fragment of β-galactosidase; lacZ fragment
   7250..7678    +  rep_origin     f1 ori (sequence partly withheld): f1 bacteriophage origin of replication; arrow indicates direction of (+) strand synthesis
   7731..7835    +  promoter       AmpR promoter: bla
   7836..8696    +  CDS            AmpR: β-lactamase; bla; confers resistance to ampicillin, carbenicillin, and related antibiotics
   8867..9455    +  rep_origin     ori: high-copy-number ColE1/pMB1/pBR322/pUC origin of replication
   9638..9730    +  CDS            lacI (fragment): lac repressor; lacI; The lac repressor binds to the lac operator to inhibit transcription in E. coli. This inhibition can be relieved by adding lactose or isopropyl-β-D-thiogalactopyranoside (IPTG).
   9743..9764    +  protein_bind   CAP binding site: CAP binding activates transcription in the presence of cAMP. E. coli catabolite activator protein
   9779..9809    +  promoter       lac promoter: promoter for the E. coli lac operon
   9817..9833    +  protein_bind   lac operator: The lac repressor binds to the lac operator to inhibit transcription in E. coli. This inhibition can be relieved by adding lactose or isopropyl-β-D-thiogalactopyranoside (IPTG). lac repressor encoded by lacI
   9878..9896    +  promoter       T3 promoter: promoter for bacteriophage T3 RNA polymerase
