[The description below was written by a language model from this plasmid's Addgene catalogue record and pLannotate feature annotations shown in this document.]
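Description:
TFORF1314 is a lentiviral mammalian expression plasmid built on the pLX_TRC317 backbone, one member of a barcoded library of human transcription factor open reading frames. It carries the human AEBP2 coding sequence, which encodes an accessory subunit of Polycomb repressive complex 2, the complex that deposits the repressive H3K27me3 mark. The ORF was made by gene synthesis and corresponds to a specific annotated AEBP2 transcript isoform. In bacteria the plasmid is maintained through a high-copy ColE1/pUC-type origin and selected with ampicillin via β-lactamase. An f1 origin and remnants of a lac/T7/T3 cloning region are also present in the backbone.

The viral portion has a third-generation, self-inactivating layout. An RSV promoter drives a truncated HIV-1 5' LTR, followed by the Ψ packaging signal with a partial gag sequence, the Rev response element for nuclear export of the genomic RNA, a cPPT/CTS element, and a ΔU3 3' LTR with a downstream SV40 polyadenylation signal. Within the proviral region, an SV40 early promoter drives puromycin N-acetyltransferase for selection of transduced cells. A separate EF-1α promoter drives AEBP2, and a WPRE downstream of the ORF enhances transcript stability and expression. The catalogue entry states that each library member carries a unique 24-bp barcode. This barcode is not annotated in the feature table, so its exact position is not given, though a short U6-like fragment lies between the ORF and the WPRE.

The construct is intended for constitutive AEBP2 overexpression after lentiviral transduction. It suits pooled screens of directed differentiation or cell-state change in particular, because barcode sequencing identifies which factor each cell received. The depositor notes that the plasmid can be prone to recombination.
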