Addgene plasmid #143259: TFORF1314
Purpose: Lentiviral vector for overexpressing transcription factor ORFs with unique 24-bp barcodes. Barcodes facilitate identification of transcription factors in pooled screens.
Depositing lab: Feng Zhang. Depositing organization: Broad Institute. Publication: A transcription factor atlas of directed differentiation. Joung J, Ma S, Tay T, Geiger-Schuller KR, Kirchgatterer PC, Verdine VK, Guo B, Arias-Garcia MA, Allen WE, Singh A, Kuksenko O, Abudayyeh OO, Gootenberg JS, Fu Z, Macrae RK, Buenrostro JD, Regev A, Zhang F. Cell. 2023 Jan 5;186(1):209-229.e26. doi: 10.1016/j.cell.2022.11.026. PubMed 36608654.
Backbone
  Vector backbone: pLX_TRC317
  Backbone manufacturer: Broad Institute Genetic Perturbation Platform
  Backbone size w/o insert (bp): 8264
  Vector type: Mammalian Expression, Lentiviral
  Selectable markers: Puromycin
Growth in bacteria
  Bacterial resistance: Ampicillin, 100 μg/mL
  Growth temperature: 37°C
  Growth strain: NEB Stable
  Copy number: High Copy
Gene/Insert
  Gene/Insert name: AEBP2
  Species: H. sapiens (human)
  Insert size (bp): 1655
  Entrez Gene: AEBP2
  Promoter: EF1a
  Cloning method: Unknown
  Sequencing primers: 5′ GGGTGGAGACTGAAGTTAGGCCAG; 3′ CACATAGCGTAAAAGGAGCAACATAG
Terms and licenses: Academic/Nonprofit Terms; Industry Terms: Not Available to Industry
Depositor comments: NM_001114176,ENST00000398864 . The transcription factor ORF portion of this plasmid was synthesized by Genewiz. Please test multiple small colonies in case of plasmid recombination. To make this collection available in a timely manner, a portion of this collection was not fully sequenced by Addgene. If an Addgene verified full plasmid sequence is not available, please contact us prior to placing an order to request the full sequence.
How to cite: TFORF1314 was a gift from Feng Zhang (Addgene plasmid # 143259 ; http://n2t.net/addgene:143259 ; RRID:Addgene_143259)
