>Addgene plasmid #143259 | TFORF1314 | depositor partial sequence | sequence record 281915 | Insert
ACCGCCACCATGGCCGCCGCTATCACCGACATGGCCGACCTGGAGGAGCTCTCCCGCCTGAGCCCTCTGC
CCCCCGGCAGCCCGGGTTCGGCGGCGCGGGGCCGGGCTGAGCCCCCCGAGGAGGAGGAGGAAGAGGAGGA
GGAGGAAGAGGAGGCGGAGGCCGAGGCGGTGGCGGCGCTGCTGCTGAACGGCGGCAGCGGTGGGGGCGGC
GGAGGCGGCGGCGGAGGAGTGGGGGGCGGCGAGGCAGAGACGATGTCGGAGCCGAGCCCCGAGAGCGCCA
GCCAGGCCGGGGAGGACGAAGACGAGGAGGAGGACGACGAGGAGGAGGAAGATGAGAGCAGCAGCAGCGG
CGGGGGTGAGGAGGAGAGTAGCGCCGAGAGCCTGGTGGGCAGCAGCGGCGGGAGCAGCAGCGACGAGACC
CGCTCGTTGAGCCCCGGCGCCGCCAGCAGCAGCAGCGGGGATGGGGACGGCAAGGAGGGCCTGGAGGAGC
CCAAGGGACCGCGGGGCAGCCAGGGCGGCGGCGGGGGCGGCAGCAGTAGCAGCAGCGTAGTCTCCAGCGG
CGGCGACGAGGGCTACGGGACTGGGGGAGGCGGAAGCAGCGCGACCTCCGGGGGCCGGCGGGGCAGCTTG
GAGATGTCGTCGGATGGGGAACCCCTGAGCCGCATGGACTCGGAGGACAGCATAAGCAGTACTATAATGG
ATGTAGACAGCACAATTTCCAGTGGGCGTTCAACTCCAGCAATGATGAATGGACAAGGAAGCACTACTTC
TTCAAGCAAAAATATTGCCTATAATTGTTGTTGGGACCAGTGCCAGGCTTGCTTCAACTCTAGCCCAGAT
CTGGCAGATCACATCCGTTCCATACATGTAGATGGTCAGCGAGGAGGGGTATTTGTTTGCTTATGGAAAG
GTTGTAAAGTATATAACACTCCATCTACCAGTCAAAGTTGGTTACAAAGGCATATGCTGACACACAGTGG
AGACAAACCTTTCAAGTGTGTTGTTGGTGGCTGCAATGCCAGCTTTGCTTCTCAGGGAGGGCTAGCTCGT
CATGTACCCACACACTTCAGTCAGCAGAACTCCTCAAAAGTTTCTAGCCAGCCAAAGGCCAAAGAAGAAT
CTCCTTCTAAAGCTGGAATGAACAAAAGGAGGAAATTAAAGAACAAAAGACGACGCTCATTACCACGGCC
ACATGATTTCTTCGATGCACAAACACTGGATGCGATAAGACATCGAGCCATATGCTTTAACCTCTCAGCT
CATATAGAAAGTTTAGGGAAGGGACACAGTGTTGTTTTTCATAGTACTGTAATAGCTAAGAGAAAAGAAG
ATTCTGGGAAGATCAAACTTTTGCTTCATTGGATGCCTGAAGACATTCTGCCTGATGTGTGGGTGAATGA
AAGTGAACGACATCAGTTAAAAACTAAAGTAGTTCATTTATCAAAGCTACCCAAAGATACTGCCTTGCTT
TTGGACCCAAACATATACAGAACAATGCCGCAGAAGAGGTTGAAGAGAACTCTGATAAGAAAAGTGTTCA
ATTTGTATTTAAGCAAACAGTAGTAATGAACTAGTCCGTAACTTGAAAGTATTTCGATTTCTTGGCTTTA
TATATCTTGTGGAAAGGACGACGTTTCCGATCCGAATGGCGGCTA
