>Addgene plasmid #143259 | TFORF1314 | depositor partial sequence | sequence record 281916 | Barcode
CGTTTCCGATCCGAATGGCGGCTA
